Addgene plasmid #58187: pSNAPf-N1
Purpose: (Empty Backbone)
Depositing lab: Michael Davidson. Depositing organization: Florida State University, Tallahassee.
Backbone
  Vector backbone: pSNAPf-N1
  Vector type: Mammalian Expression
  Selectable markers: Neomycin (select with G418)
  Tag / fusion protein: SNAP tag (C terminal on backbone)
Growth in bacteria
  Bacterial resistance: Kanamycin, 50 μg/mL
  Growth temperature: 37°C
  Growth strain: DH5alpha
  Copy number: High Copy
Gene/Insert
  Gene/Insert name: None
  Tag / fusion protein: SNAP tag (C terminal on backbone)
Terms and licenses: Academic/Nonprofit Terms; Industry Terms
Depositor comments: With SNAP tag TBRII contains the H385N mutation .
How to cite: pSNAPf-N1 was a gift from Michael Davidson (Addgene plasmid # 58187 ; http://n2t.net/addgene:58187 ; RRID:Addgene_58187)
