[The description below was written by a language model from this plasmid's Addgene catalogue record and pLannotate feature annotations shown in this document.]
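Description:
pSNAPf-N1 is an empty mammalian expression backbone of about 4.6 kb, built in the familiar "N1" layout so that a gene of interest can be fused to the N-terminal side of a SNAP tag. The tag therefore ends up at the C terminus of the expressed protein. Transcription is driven by the human cytomegalovirus immediate early enhancer and promoter. These are followed by a multiple cloning site, the coding sequence for SNAPf (the fast-reacting, mammalian-optimised variant of human O6-alkylguanine-DNA-alkyltransferase), and an SV40 polyadenylation signal. No insert is present. An open reading frame cloned in frame into the cloning site without a stop codon yields a fusion that reacts covalently with benzylguanine derivatives, so the protein can be labelled with fluorescent dyes or other substrates in live or fixed cells.

The plasmid is propagated in E. coli at high copy from a ColE1/pUC-type origin, and it also carries an f1 phage origin. A single Tn5 aminoglycoside phosphotransferase gene (NeoR/KanR) provides selection in both hosts. A bacterial bla-type promoter expresses it for kanamycin resistance, and the adjacent SV40 enhancer and early promoter, paired with an HSV TK polyadenylation signal, expresses it in mammalian cells for G418 selection of stable lines. The short large T antigen, ble and bGH poly(A) fragments in the annotation appear to be partial matches or remnants rather than functional units. The depositor comment mentions a TBRII H385N mutation, but nothing in the feature table corresponds to such an insert, so the comment does not seem to describe this empty vector.
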