Features (pLannotate 1.2.2; 15 found; start..end, strand, type, name):
      1..304     +  enhancer       CMV enhancer: human cytomegalovirus immediate early enhancer
    305..508     +  promoter       CMV promoter: human cytomegalovirus (CMV) immediate early promoter
    531..611     +  misc_feature   MCS: multiple cloning site
    619..1164    +  CDS            SNAP-tag®: human O6-alkylguanine-DNA-alkyltransferase variant that forms covalent bonds with benzylguanine derivatives fast-reacting variant, optimized for mammalian expression
   1183..1266    +  CDS            large T antigen (fragment): large T antigen from SV40 (simian virus 40)
   1289..1410    +  polyA_signal   SV40 poly(A) signal: SV40 polyadenylation signal
   1444..1872    -  rep_origin     f1 ori (sequence partly withheld): f1 bacteriophage origin of replication; arrow indicates direction of (+) strand synthesis
   1899..2003    +  promoter       AmpR promoter: bla
   2005..2362    +  promoter       SV40 promoter: SV40 enhancer and early promoter
   2397..3191    +  CDS            NeoR/KanR: aminoglycoside phosphotransferase from Tn5; aph(3')-II (or nptII); confers resistance to neomycin, kanamycin, and G418 (Geneticin®)
   3212..3364    +  CDS            ble (fragment): BLE_KLEPN - Experimental evidence at protein level: Swiss-Prot protein existence level 1. Binding protein with a strong affinity to the bleomycin family of antibiotics. Binds to CL990; an antimitotic-antibiotic compound. From Klebsiella pneumoniae.
   3423..3470    +  polyA_signal   HSV TK poly(A) signal: herpes simplex virus thymidine kinase polyadenylation signal (Cole and Stacy, 1985)
   3561..3577    -  polyA_signal   bGH poly(A) signal (fragment): bovine growth hormone polyadenylation signal
   3799..4387    +  rep_origin     ori: high-copy-number ColE1/pMB1/pBR322/pUC origin of replication
   4502..4561    +  enhancer       CMV enhancer (fragment): human cytomegalovirus immediate early enhancer
>Addgene plasmid #58187 | pSNAPf-N1 | addgene full sequence | sequence record 475530 | Addgene NGS Result
CGTTACATAACTTACGGTAAATGGCCCGCCTGGCTGACCGCCCAACGACCCCCGCCCATTGACGTCAATA
ATGACGTATGTTCCCATAGTAACGCCAATAGGGACTTTCCATTGACGTCAATGGGTGGAGTATTTACGGT
AAACTGCCCACTTGGCAGTACATCAAGTGTATCATATGCCAAGTACGCCCCCTATTGACGTCAATGACGG
TAAATGGCCCGCCTGGCATTATGCCCAGTACATGACCTTATGGGACTTTCCTACTTGGCAGTACATCTAC
GTATTAGTCATCGCTATTACCATGGTGATGCGGTTTTGGCAGTACATCAATGGGCGTGGATAGCGGTTTG
ACTCACGGGGATTTCCAAGTCTCCACCCCATTGACGTCAATGGGAGTTTGTTTTGGCACCAAAATCAACG
GGACTTTCCAAAATGTCGTAACAACTCCGCCCCATTGACGCAAATGGGCGGTAGGCGTGTACGGTGGGAG
GTCTATATAAGCAGAGCTGGTTTAGTGAACCGTCAGATCCGCTAGCGCTACCGGACTCAGATCTCGAGCT
CAAGCTTCGAATTCTGCAGTCGACGGTACCGCGGGCCCGGGATCCACCGGTCGCCACCATGGACAAAGAC
TGCGAAATGAAGCGCACCACCCTGGATAGCCCTCTGGGCAAGCTGGAACTGTCTGGGTGCGAACAGGGCC
TGCACCGTATCATCTTCCTGGGCAAAGGAACATCTGCCGCCGACGCCGTGGAAGTGCCTGCCCCAGCCGC
CGTGCTGGGCGGACCAGAGCCACTGATGCAGGCCACCGCCTGGCTCAACGCCTACTTTCACCAGCCTGAG
GCCATCGAGGAGTTCCCTGTGCCAGCCCTGCACCACCCAGTGTTCCAGCAGGAGAGCTTTACCCGCCAGG
TGCTGTGGAAACTGCTGAAAGTGGTGAAGTTCGGAGAGGTCATCAGCTACAGCCACCTGGCCGCCCTGGC
CGGCAATCCCGCCGCCACCGCCGCCGTGAAAACCGCCCTGAGCGGAAATCCCGTGCCCATTCTGATCCCC
TGCCACCGGGTGGTGCAGGGCGACCTGGACGTGGGGGGCTACGAGGGCGGGCTCGCCGTGAAAGAGTGGC
TGCTGGCCCACGAGGGCCACAGACTGGGCAAGCCTGGGCTGGGTTAAGCGGCCGCGACTCTAGATCATAA
TCAGCCATACCACATTTGTAGAGGTTTTACTTGCTTTAAAAAACCTCCCACACCTCCCCCTGAACCTGAA
ACATAAAATGAATGCAATTGTTGTTGTTAACTTGTTTATTGCAGCTTATAATGGTTACAAATAAAGCAAT
AGCATCACAAATTTCACAAATAAAGCATTTTTTTCACTGCATTCTAGTTGTGGTTTGTCCAAACTCATCA
ATGTATCTTAAGGCGTAAATTGTAAGCGTTAATATTTTGTTAAAATTCGCGTTAAATTTTTGTTAAATCA
GCTCATTTTTTAACCAATAGGCCGAAATCGGCAAAATCCCTTATAAATCAAAAGAATAGACCGAGATAGG
GT
[37 nt withheld, positions 1543-1579]
AAAGAACGTGGACTCCAACGTCAAAGG
[49 nt withheld, positions 1607-1655]
T
[91 nt withheld, positions 1657-1747]
G
[124 nt withheld, positions 1749-1872]
CAGGTGGCACTTTTCGGGGAAATGTGCGCGGAACCCCTATTTGTTTATTTTTCTAAATACATTCAAATAT
GTATCCGCTCATGAGACAATAACCCTGATAAATGCTTCAATAATATTGAAAAAGGAAGAGTCCTGAGGCG
GAAAGAACCAGCTGTGGAATGTGTGTCAGTTAGGGTGTGGAAAGTCCCCAGGCTCCCCAGCAGGCAGAAG
TATGCAAAGCATGCATCTCAATTAGTCAGCAACCAGGTGTGGAAAGTCCCCAGGCTCCCCAGCAGGCAGA
AGTATGCAAAGCATGCATCTCAATTAGTCAGCAACCATAGTCCCGCCCCTAACTCCGCCCATCCCGCCCC
TAACTCCGCCCAGTTCCGCCCATTCTCCGCCCCATGGCTGACTAATTTTTTTTATTTATGCAGAGGCCGA
GGCCGCCTCGGCCTCTGAGCTATTCCAGAAGTAGTGAGGAGGCTTTTTTGGAGGCCTAGGCTTTTGCAAA
GATCGATCAAGAGACAGGATGAGGATCGTTTCGCATGATTGAACAAGATGGATTGCACGCAGGTTCTCCG
GCCGCTTGGGTGGAGAGGCTATTCGGCTATGACTGGGCACAACAGACAATCGGCTGCTCTGATGCCGCCG
TGTTCCGGCTGTCAGCGCAGGGGCGCCCGGTTCTTTTTGTCAAGACCGACCTGTCCGGTGCCCTGAATGA
ACTGCAAGACGAGGCAGCGCGGCTATCGTGGCTGGCCACGACGGGCGTTCCTTGCGCAGCTGTGCTCGAC
GTTGTCACTGAAGCGGGAAGGGACTGGCTGCTATTGGGCGAAGTGCCGGGGCAGGATCTCCTGTCATCTC
ACCTTGCTCCTGCCGAGAAAGTATCCATCATGGCTGATGCAATGCGGCGGCTGCATACGCTTGATCCGGC
TACCTGCCCATTCGACCACCAAGCGAAACATCGCATCGAGCGAGCACGTACTCGGATGGAAGCCGGTCTT
GTCGATCAGGATGATCTGGACGAAGAGCATCAGGGGCTCGCGCCAGCCGAACTGTTCGCCAGGCTCAAGG
CGAGCATGCCCGACGGCGAGGATCTCGTCGTGACCCATGGCGATGCCTGCTTGCCGAATATCATGGTGGA
AAATGGCCGCTTTTCTGGATTCATCGACTGTGGCCGGCTGGGTGTGGCGGACCGCTATCAGGACATAGCG
TTGGCTACCCGTGATATTGCTGAAGAGCTTGGCGGCGAATGGGCTGACCGCTTCCTCGTGCTTTACGGTA
TCGCCGCTCCCGATTCGCAGCGCATCGCCTTCTATCGCCTTCTTGACGAGTTCTTCTGAGCGGGACTCTG
GGGTTCGAAATGACCGACCAAGCGACGCCCAACCTGCCATCACGAGATTTCGATTCCACCGCCGCCTTCT
ATGAAAGGTTGGGCTTCGGAATCGTTTTCCGGGACGCCGGCTGGATGATCCTCCAGCGCGGGGATCTCAT
GCTGGAGTTCTTCGCCCACCCTAGGGGGAGGCTAACTGAAACACGGAAGGAGACAATACCGGAAGGAACC
CGCGCTATGACGGCAATAAAAAGACAGAATAAAACGCACGGTGTTGGGTCGTTTGTTCATAAACGCGGGG
TTCGGTCCCAGGGCTGGCACTCTGTCGATACCCCACCGAGACCCCATTGGGGCCAATACGCCCGCGTTTC
TTCCTTTTCCCCACCCCACCCCCCAAGTTCGGGTGAAGGCCCAGGGCTCGCAGCCAACGTCGGGGCGGCA
GGCCCTGCCATAGCCTCAGGTTACTCATATATACTTTAGATTGATTTAAAACTTCATTTTTAATTTAAAA
GGATCTAGGTGAAGATCCTTTTTGATAATCTCATGACCAAAATCCCTTAACGTGAGTTTTCGTTCCACTG
AGCGTCAGACCCCGTAGAAAAGATCAAAGGATCTTCTTGAGATCCTTTTTTTCTGCGCGTAATCTGCTGC
TTGCAAACAAAAAAACCACCGCTACCAGCGGTGGTTTGTTTGCCGGATCAAGAGCTACCAACTCTTTTTC
CGAAGGTAACTGGCTTCAGCAGAGCGCAGATACCAAATACTGTTCTTCTAGTGTAGCCGTAGTTAGGCCA
CCACTTCAAGAACTCTGTAGCACCGCCTACATACCTCGCTCTGCTAATCCTGTTACCAGTGGCTGCTGCC
AGTGGCGATAAGTCGTGTCTTACCGGGTTGGACTCAAGACGATAGTTACCGGATAAGGCGCAGCGGTCGG
GCTGAACGGGGGGTTCGTGCACACAGCCCAGCTTGGAGCGAACGACCTACACCGAACTGAGATACCTACA
GCGTGAGCTATGAGAAAGCGCCACGCTTCCCGAAGGGAGAAAGGCGGACAGGTATCCGGTAAGCGGCAGG
GTCGGAACAGGAGAGCGCACGAGGGAGCTTCCAGGGGGAAACGCCTGGTATCTTTATAGTCCTGTCGGGT
TTCGCCACCTCTGACTTGAGCGTCGATTTTTGTGATGCTCGTCAGGGGGGCGGAGCCTATGGAAAAACGC
CAGCAACGCGGCCTTTTTACGGTTCCTGGCCTTTTGCTGGCCTTTTGCTCACATGTTCTTTCCTGCGTTA
TCCCCTGATTCTGTGGATAACCGTATTACCGCCATGCATTAGTTATTAATAGTAATCAATTACGGGGTCA
TTAGTTCATAGCCCATATATGGAGTTCCG
