>Addgene plasmid #58187 | pSNAPf-N1 | addgene partial sequence | sequence record 109745 | CMV-F 5'-CGCAAATGGGCGGTAGGCGTG-3'
TGGTTTAGTGAACCGTCAGATCCGCTAGCGCTACCGGACTCAGATCTCGAGCTCAAGCTTCGAATTCTGC
AGTCGACGGTACCGCGGGCCCGGGATCCACCGGTCGCCACCATGGACAAAGACTGCGAAATGAAGCGCAC
CACCCTGGATAGCCCTCTGGGCAAGCTGGAACTGTCTGGGTGCGAACAGGGCCTGCACCGTATCATCTTC
CTGGGCAAAGGAACATCTGCCGCCGACGCCGTGGAAGTGCCTGCCCCAGCCGCCGTGCTGGGCGGACCAG
AGCCACTGATGCAGGCCACCGCCTGGCTCAACGCCTACTTTCACCAGCCTGAGGCCATCGAGGAGTTCCC
TGTGCCAGCCCTGCACCACCCAGTGTTCCAGCAGGAGAGCTTTACCCGCCAGGTGCTGTGGAAACTGCTG
AAAGTGGTGAAGTTCGGAGAGGTCATCAGCTACAGCCACCTGGCCGCCCTGGCCGGCAATCCCGCCGCCA
CCGCCGCCGTGAAAACCGCCCTGAGCGGAAATCCCGTGCCCATTCTGATCCCCTGCCACCGGGTGGTGCA
GGGCGACCTGGACGTGGGGGGCTACGAGGGCGGGCTCGCCGTGAAAGAGTGGCTGCTGGCCCACGAGGGC
CACAGACTGGGCAAGCCTGGGCTGGGTTAAGCGGCCGCGACTCTAGATCATAATCAGCCATACCACATTT
GTAGAGGTTTTACTTGCTTTAAAAAACCTCCCACACCTCCCCCTGAACCTGAAACATAAAATGAATGCAA
TTGTTGTTGTTAACTTGTTTATTGCAGCTTATAATGGTTACAAATAAAGCAATAGCATCACAAATT
