>Addgene plasmid #58187 | pSNAPf-N1 | analyzer sequence | sequence record 89294
CCAAAATCAACGGGACTTTCCAAAATGTCGTAACAACTCCGCCCCATTGACGCAAATGGGCGGTAGGCGT
GTACGGTGGGAGGTCTATATAAGCAGAGCTGGTTTAGTGAACCGTCAGATCCGCTAGCGCTACCGGACTC
AGATCTCGAGCTCAAGCTTCGAATTCTGCAGTCGACGGTACCGCGGGCCCGGGATCCACCGGTCGCCACC
ATGGACAAAGACTGCGAAATGAAGCGCACCACCCTGGATAGCCCTCTGGGCAAGCTGGAACTGTCTGGGT
GCGAACAGGGCCTGCACCGTATCATCTTCCTGGGCAAAGGAACATCTGCCGCCGACGCCGTGGAAGTGCC
TGCCCCAGCCGCCGTGCTGGGCGGACCAGAGCCACTGATGCAGGCCACCGCCTGGCTCAACGCCTACTTT
CACCAGCCTGAGGCCATCGAGGAGTTCCCTGTGCCAGCCCTGCACCACCCAGTGTTCCAGCAGGAGAGCT
TTACCCGCCAGGTGCTGTGGAAACTGCTGAAAGTGGTGAAGTTCGGAGAGGTCATCAGCTACAGCCACCT
GGCCGCCCTGGCCGGCAATCCCGCCGCCACCGCCGCCGTGAAAACCGCCCTGAGCGGAAATCCCGTGCCC
ATTCTGATCCCCTGCCACCGGGTGGTGCAGGGCGACCTGGACGTGGGGGGCTACGAGGGCGGGCTCGCCG
TGAAAGAGTGGCTGCTGGCCCACGAGGGCCACAGACTGGGCAAGCCTGGGCTGGGTTAAGCGGCCGCGAC
TCTAGATCATAATCAGCCATACCACATTTGTAGAGGTTTTACTTGCTTTAAAAAACCTCCCACACCTCCC
CCTGAACCTGAAACATAAAATGAATGCAATTGTGTTGTTAACTTGTTTATTGCAGCTTATATGGTTACAA
TAAAGCATAGCAT
